>Addgene plasmid #148514 | pnEA-NpM-DmThor_50-63-DmeIF4Ga_631-638-DmThor_72-83-GB1_AD | depositor full sequence | sequence record 290962 | Full Sequence
TTCTTGAAGACGAAAGGGCCTCGTGATACGCCTATTTTTATAGGTTAATGTCATGATAATAATGGTTTCT
TAGACGTCAGGTGGCACTTTTCGGGGAAATGTGCGCGGAACCCCTATTTGTTTATTTTTCTAAATACATT
CAAATATGTATCCGCTCATGAGACAATAACCCTGATAAATGCTTCAATAATATTGAAAAAGGAAGAGTAT
GAGTATTCAACATTTCCGTGTCGCCCTTATTCCCTTTTTTGCGGCATTTTGCCTTCCTGTTTTTGCTCAC
CCAGAAACGCTGGTGAAAGTAAAAGATGCTGAAGATCAGTTGGGTGCACGAGTGGGTTACATCGAACTGG
ATCTCAACAGCGGTAAGATCCTTGAGAGTTTTCGCCCCGAAGAACGTTTTCCAATGATGAGCACTTTTAA
AGTTCTGCTATGTGGCGCGGTATTATCCCGTGTTGACGCCGGGCAAGAGCAACTCGGTCGCCGCATACAC
TATTCTCAGAATGACTTGGTTGAGTACTCACCAGTCACAGAAAAGCATCTTACGGATGGCATGACAGTAA
GAGAATTATGCAGTGCTGCCATAACCATGAGTGATAACACTGCGGCCAACTTACTTCTGACAACGATCGG
AGGACCGAAGGAGCTAACCGCTTTTTTGCACAACATGGGGGATCATGTAACTCGCCTTGATCGTTGGGAA
CCGGAGCTGAATGAAGCCATACCAAACGACGAGCGTGACACCACGATGCCTGCAGCAATGGCAACAACGT
TGCGCAAACTATTAACTGGCGAACTACTTACTCTAGCTTCCCGGCAACAATTAATAGACTGGATGGAGGC
GGATAAAGTTGCAGGACCACTTCTGCGCTCGGCCCTTCCGGCTGGCTGGTTTATTGCTGATAAATCTGGA
GCCGGTGAGCGTGGGTCTCGCGGTATCATTGCAGCACTGGGGCCAGATGGTAAGCCCTCCCGTATCGTAG
TTATCTACACGACGGGGAGTCAGGCAACTATGGATGAACGAAATAGACAGATCGCTGAGATAGGTGCCTC
ACTGATTAAGCATTGGTAACTGTCAGACCAAGTTTACTCATATATACTTTAGATTGATTTAAAACTTCAT
TTTTAATTTAAAAGGATCTAGGTGAAGATCCTTTTTGATAATCTCATGACCAAAATCCCTTAACGTGAGT
TTTCGTTCCACTGAGCGTCAGACCCCGTAGAAAAGATCAAAGGATCTTCTTGAGATCCTTTTTTTCTGCG
CGTAATCTGCTGCTTGCAAACAAAAAAACCACCGCTACCAGCGGTGGTTTGTTTGCCGGATCAAGAGCTA
CCAACTCTTTTTCCGAAGGTAACTGGCTTCAGCAGAGCGCAGATACCAAATACTGTCCTTCTAGTGTAGC
CGTAGTTAGGCCACCACTTCAAGAACTCTGTAGCACCGCCTACATACCTCGCTCTGCTAATCCTGTTACC
AGTGGCTGCTGCCAGTGGCGATAAGTCGTGTCTTACCGGGTTGGACTCAAGACGATAGTTACCGGATAAG
GCGCAGCGGTCGGGCTGAACGGGGGGTTCGTGCACACAGCCCAGCTTGGAGCGAACGACCTACACCGAAC
TGAGATACCTACAGCGTGAGCTATGAGAAAGCGCCACGCTTCCCGAAGGGAGAAAGGCGGACAGGTATCC
GGTAAGCGGCAGGGTCGGAACAGGAGAGCGCACGAGGGAGCTTCCAGGGGGAAACGCCTGGTATCTTTAT
AGTCCTGTCGGGTTTCGCCACCTCTGACTTGAGCGTCGATTTTTGTGATGCTCGTCAGGGGGGCGGAGCC
TATGGAAAAACGCCAGCAACGCGGCCTTTTTACGGTTCCTGGCCTTTTGCTGGCCTTTTGCTCACATGTT
CTTTCCTGCGTTATCCCCTGATTCTGTGGATAACCGTATTACCGCCTTTGAGTGAGCTGATACCGCTCGC
CGCAGCCGAACGACCGAGCGCAGCGAGTCAGTGAGCGAGGAAGCGGAAGAGCGCCTGATGCGGTATTTTC
TCCTTACGCATCTGTGCGGTATTTCACACCGCATATATGGTGCACTCTCAGTACAATCTGCTCTGATGCC
GCATAGTTAAGCCAGTATACACTCCGCTATCGCTACGTGACTGGGTCATGGCTGCGCCCCGACACCCGCC
AACACCCGCTGACGCGCCCTGACGGGCTTGTCTGCTCCCGGCATCCGCTTACAGACAAGCTGTGACCGTC
TCCGGGAGCTGCATGTGTCAGAGGTTTTCACCGTCATCACCGAAACGCGCGAGGCAGCTGCGGTAAAGCT
CATCAGCGTGGTCGTGAAGCGATTCACAGATGTCTGCCTGTTCATCCGCGTCCAGCTCGTTGAGTTTCTC
CAGAAGCGTTAATGTCTGGCTTCTGATAAAGCGGGCCATGTTAAGGGCGGTTTTTTCCTGTTTGGTCACT
GATGCCTCCGTGTAAGGGGGATTTCTGTTCATGGGGGTAATGATACCGATGAAACGAGAGAGGATGCTCA
CGATACGGGTTACTGATGATGAACATGCCCGGTTACTGGAACGTTGTGAGGGTAAACAACTGGCGGTATG
GATGCGGCGGGACCAGAGAAAAATCACTCAGGGTCAATGCCAGCGCTTCGTTAATACAGATGTAGGTGTT
CCACAGGGTAGCCAGCAGCATCCTGCGATGCAGATCCGGAACATAATGGTGCAGGGCGCTGACTTCCGCG
TTTCCAGACTTTACGAAACACGGAAACCGAAGACCATTCATGTTGTTGCTCAGGTCGCAGACGTTTTGCA
GCAGCAGTCGCTTCACGTTCGCTCGCGTATCGGTGATTCATTCTGCTAACCAGTAAGGCAACCCCGCCAG
CCTAGCCGGGTCCTCAACGACAGGAGCACGATCATGCGCACCCGTGGCCAGGACCCAACGCTGCCCGAGA
TGCGCCGCGTGCGGCTGCTGGAGATGGCGGACGCGATGGATATGTTCTGCCAAGGGTTGGTTTGCGCATT
CACAGTTCTCCGCAAGAATTGATTGGCTCCAATTCTTGGAGTGGTGAATCCGTTAGCGAGGTGCCGCCGG
CTTCCATTCAGGTCGAGGTGGCCCGGCTCCATGCACCGCGACGCAACGCGGGGAGGCAGACAAGGTATAG
GGCGGCGCCTACAATCCATGCCAACCCGTTCCATGTGCTCGCCGAGGCGGCATAAATCGCCGTGACGATC
AGCGGTCCAGTGATCGAAGTTAGGCTGGTAAGAGCCGCGAGCGATCCTTGAAGCTGTCCCTGATGGTCGT
CATCTACCTGCCTGGACAGCATGGCCTGCAACGCGGGCATCCCGATGCCGCCGGAAGCGAGAAGAATCAT
AATGGGGAAGGCCATCCAGCCTCGCGTCGCGAACGCCAGCAAGACGTAGCCCAGCGCGTCGGCCGCCATG
CCGGCGATAATGGCCTGCTTCTCGCCGAAACGTTTGGTGGCGGGACCAGTGACGAAGGCTTGAGCGAGGG
CGTGCAAGATTCCGAATACCGCAAGCGACAGGCCGATCATCGTCGCGCTCCAGCGAAAGCGGTCCTCGCC
GAAAATGACCCAGAGCGCTGCCGGCACCTGTCCTACGAGTTGCATGATAAAGAAGACAGTCATAAGTGCG
GCGACGATAGTCATGCCCCGCGCCCACCGGAAGGAGCTGACTGGGTTGAAGGCTCTCAAGGGCATCGGTC
GAGATCCCGGTGCCTAATGAGTGAGCTAACTTACATTAATTGCGTTGCGCTCACTGCCCGCTTTCCAGTC
GGGAAACCTGTCGTGCCAGCTGCATTAATGAATCGGCCAACGCGCGGGGAGAGGCGGTTTGCGTATTGGG
CGCCAGGGTGGTTTTTCTTTTCACCAGTGAGACGGGCAACAGCTGATTGCCCTTCACCGCCTGGCCCTGA
GAGAGTTGCAGCAAGCGGTCCACGCTGGTTTGCCCCAGCAGGCGAAAATCCTGTTTGATGGTGGTTAACG
GCGGGATATAACATGAGCTGTCTTCGGTATCGTCGTATCCCACTACCGAGATATCCGCACCAACGCGCAG
CCCGGACTCGGTAATGGCGCGCATTGCGCCCAGCGCCATCTGATCGTTGGCAACCAGCATCGCAGTGGGA
ACGATGCCCTCATTCAGCATTTGCATGGTTTGTTGAAAACCGGACATGGCACTCCAGTCGCCTTCCCGTT
CCGCTATCGGCTGAATTTGATTGCGAGTGAGATATTTATGCCAGCCAGCCAGACGCAGACGCGCCGAGAC
AGAACTTAATGGGCCCGCTAACAGCGCGATTTGCTGGTGACCCAATGCGACCAGATGCTCCACGCCCAGT
CGCGTACCGTCTTCATGGGAGAAAATAATACTGTTGATGGGTGTCTGGTCAGAGACATCAAGAAATAACG
CCGGAACATTAGTGCAGGCAGCTTCCACAGCAATGGCATCCTGGTCATCCAGCGGATAGTTAATGATCAG
CCCACTGACGCGTTGCGCGAGAAGATTGTGCACCGCCGCTTTACAGGCTTCGACGCCGCTTCGTTCTACC
ATCGACACCACCACGCTGGCACCCAGTTGATCGGCGCGAGATTTAATCGCCGCGACAATTTGCGACGGCG
CGTGCAGGGCCAGACTGGAGGTGGCAACGCCAATCAGCAACGACTGTTTGCCCGCCAGTTGTTGTGCCAC
GCGGTTGGGAATGTAATTCAGCTCCGCCATCGCCGCTTCCACTTTTTCCCGCGTTTTCGCAGAAACGTGG
CTGGCCTGGTTCACCACGCGGGAAACGGTCTGATAAGAGACACCGGCATACTCTGCGACATCGTATAACG
TTACTGGTTTCACATTCACCACCCTGAATTGACTCTCTTCCGGGCGCTATCATGCCATACCGCGAAAGGT
TTTGCGCCATTCGATGGTGTCCGGGATCTCGACGCTCTCCCTTATGCGACTCCTGCATTAGGAAGCAGCC
CAGTAGTAGGTTGAGGCCGTTGAGCACCGCCGCCGCAAGGAATGGTGCATGCAAGGAGATGGCGCCCAAC
AGTCCCCCGGCCACGGGGCCTGCCACCATACCCACGCCGAAACAAGCGCTCATGAGCCCGAAGTGGCGAG
CCCGATCTTCCCCATCGGTGATGTCGGCGATATAGGCGCCAGCAACCGCACCTGTGGCGCCGGTGATGCC
GGCCACGATGCGTCCGGCGTAGAGGATCGAGATCTCGATCCCGCGAAATTAATACGACTCACTATAGGGG
AATTGTGAGCGGATAACAATTCCCCACTAGTAATAATTTTGTTTAACTTTAAGAAGGAGATATACCATGG
AAACTGAAGAAGGTAAACTGGTAATCTGGATTAACGGCGATAAAGGCTATAACGGTCTCGCTGAAGTCGG
TAAGAAATTCGAGAAAGATACCGGAATTAAAGTCACCGTTGAGCATCCGGATAAACTGGAAGAGAAATTC
CCACAGGTTGCGGCAACTGGCGATGGCCCTGACATTATCTTCTGGGCACACGACCGCTTTGGTGGCTACG
CTCAATCTGGCCTGTTGGCTGAAATCACCCCGGACAAAGCGTTCCAGGACAAGCTGTATCCGTTTACCTG
GGATGCCGTACGTTACAACGGCAAGCTGATTGCTTACCCGATCGCTGTTGAAGCGTTATCGCTGATTTAT
AACAAAGACCTGCTGCCGAACCCGCCAAAAACCTGGGAAGAGATCCCGGCGCTGGATAAAGAACTGAAAG
CGAAAGGTAAGAGCGCCCTGATGTTCAACCTGCAAGAACCGTACTTCACCTGGCCGCTGATTGCTGCTGA
CGGGGGTTATGCGTTCAAGTATGAAAACGGCAAGTACGACATTAAAGACGTGGGCGTGGATAACGCTGGC
GCGAAAGCGGGTCTGACCTTCCTGGTTGACCTGATTAAAAACAAACACATGAATGCAGACACCGATTACT
CCATCGCAGAAGCTGCCTTTAATAAAGGCGAAACAGCGATGACCATCAACGGCCCGTGGGCATGGTCCAA
CATCGACACCAGCAAAGTGAATTATGGTGTAACGGTACTGCCGACCTTCAAGGGTCAACCATCCAAACCG
TTCGTTGGCGTGCTGAGCGCAGGTATTAACGCCGCCAGTCCGAACAAAGAGCTGGCAAAAGAGTTCCTCG
AAAACTATCTGCTGACTGATGAAGGTCTGGAAGCGGTTAATAAAGACAAACCGCTGGGTGCCGTAGCGCT
GAAGTCTTACGAGGAAGAGTTGGCGAAAGATCCACGTATTGCCGCCACGATGGAAAACGCCCAGAAAGGT
GAAATCATGCCGAACATCCCGCAGATGTCCGCTTTCTGGTATGCCGTGCGTACTGCGGTGATCAACGCCG
CCAGCGGTCGTCAGACTGTCGATGAAGCCCTTAAAGACGCGCAGACTGGTACCGGCAGCGGCCTGGAAGT
TCTGTTCCAGGGGCCCCATATGACCAAACTTATCTACGAGCGGGCTTTCATGAAGAATCTCCGTGAGGTT
AAGGCCTCACGTATACAACCGTCCAACGTGCCCAGTTGCTTGCTGAGGGGAACTGGATCCGCTAGCGGCA
TGCAGTACAAACTTATCCTGAACGGTAAAACCCTGAAAGGTGAAACCACCACCGAAGCTGTTGACGCTGC
TACCGCGGAAAAAGTTTTCAAACAGTACGCTAACGACAACGGTGTTGACGGTGAATGGACCTACGACGAC
GCTACCAAAACCTACACCGTAACGGAATGAGTTGGCTGCTGCCACCCGCTGAGCAATAACTAGCATAACC
CCTTGGGGCCTCTAAACGGGTCTTGAGGGGTTTTTTGCTGAAAGGAGGAACTATATCCGGATATCCCGCA
AGAGGCCCGGCAGTACCGGCATAACCAAGCCTATGCCTACAGCATCCAGGGTGACGGTGCCGAGGATGAC
GATGAGCGCATTGTTAGATTTCATACACGGTGCCTGACTGCGTTAGCAATTTAACTGTGATAAACTACCG
CATTAAAGCTTATCGATGATAAGCTGTCAAACATGAGAA
Features (pLannotate 1.2.2; 21 found; start..end, strand, type, name):
    104..208     +  promoter       AmpR promoter: bla
    209..1069    +  CDS            AmpR: β-lactamase; bla; confers resistance to ampicillin, carbenicillin, and related antibiotics
   1240..1828    +  rep_origin     ori: high-copy-number ColE1/pMB1/pBR322/pUC origin of replication
   2014..2156    -  misc_feature   bom: basis of mobility region from pBR322
   2258..2449    -  CDS            rop: Rop protein, which maintains plasmids at low copy number; rop
   2466..2846    +  CDS            YPB1_ECOLX: Protein predicted: Swiss-Prot protein existence level 4. From Escherichia coli.
   3088..3712    -  CDS            TcR (fragment): tetracycline efflux protein; tet; confers resistance to tetracycline
   3727..3748    -  protein_bind   CAP binding site: CAP binding activates transcription in the presence of cAMP. E. coli catabolite activator protein
   3761..4843    -  CDS            lacI: lac repressor; lacI; The lac repressor binds to the lac operator to inhibit transcription in E. coli. This inhibition can be relieved by adding lactose or isopropyl-β-D-thiogalactopyranoside (IPTG).
   4844..4921    -  promoter       lacI promoter: lacI
   4929..5208    -  CDS            TcR (fragment): tetracycline efflux protein; tet; confers resistance to tetracycline
   5230..5248    +  promoter       T7 promoter: promoter for bacteriophage T7 RNA polymerase
   5249..5273    +  protein_bind   lac operator: The lac repressor binds to the lac operator to inhibit transcription in E. coli. This inhibition can be relieved by adding lactose or isopropyl-β-D-thiogalactopyranoside (IPTG). lac repressor encoded by lacI
   5288..5310    +  RBS            RBS: efficient ribosome binding site from bacteriophage T7 gene 10 (Olins and Rangwala, 1989)
   5321..6417    +  CDS            MBP (fragment): maltose binding protein from E. coli; malE (mutated); This version of the gene does not encode a signal sequence, so MBP will remain in the cytosol.
   6466..6564    +  CDS            Thor (fragment): 4EBP_DROME - Experimental evidence at protein level: Swiss-Prot protein existence level 1. Repressor of translation initiation that regulates eIF4E1 activity by preventing its assembly into the eIF4F complex (PubMed:11389445, PubMed:19804760, PubMed:25702871). Hypophosphorylated form competes with eIF4G1 and strongly binds to eIF4E1, leading to repress translation (PubMed:25702871). In contrast, hyperphosphorylated form dissociates from eIF4E1, allowing interaction between eIF4G1 and eIF4E1, leading to initiation of translation (PubMed:25702871). Acts as a regulator of various biological proce
   6586..6743    +  CDS            GB1 (fragment): B1 domain of Streptococcal protein G effective as a solubilizing fusion partner (Cheng and Patel, 2004)
   6748..6766    +  CDS            SET1 (fragment): solubility-enhancement tag derived from T7 phage gene 10B
   6780..6827    +  terminator     T7 terminator: transcription terminator for bacteriophage T7 RNA polymerase
   6850..6954    -  CDS            TcR (fragment): tetracycline efflux protein; tet; confers resistance to tetracycline
   7002..7030    -  promoter       tet promoter: E. coli promoter for tetracycline efflux protein gene
