[The description below was written by a language model from this plasmid's Addgene catalogue record and pLannotate feature annotations shown in this document.]
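Description:
pnEA-NpM-DmThor_50-63-DmeIF4Ga_631-638-DmThor_72-83-GB1_AD is a 7,039 nt bacterial expression plasmid for producing a chimeric Drosophila melanogaster peptide in E. coli. The catalogue lists the backbone as unknown, but the annotated features show a pET-like, pBR322-derived architecture. It has a ColE1/pMB1-type origin together with the bom region and the rop gene, which holds the plasmid at low copy, in line with the catalogue's low-copy designation. Selection is by ampicillin through the bla gene and its own promoter. Several disrupted fragments of the tetracycline resistance gene and the tet promoter remain as non-functional remnants of the parental vector.

The expression cassette is driven by a T7 promoter with an adjacent lac operator and the T7 gene 10 ribosome binding site, and it ends at a T7 terminator. A plasmid-borne lacI gene supplies repressor, so expression is IPTG-inducible in hosts that provide T7 RNA polymerase. The open reading frame begins with a cytosolic maltose binding protein lacking its signal sequence. This is followed by a short insert in which Thor (4E-BP) residues 50–63 and 72–83 flank residues 631–638 of eIF4G, so a segment of the 4E-BP is replaced by the corresponding eIF4G stretch. A C-terminal GB1 domain from streptococcal protein G follows as a second solubility partner; the short hit to a T7-derived solubility tag after it is only a fragment.

Thor competes with eIF4G for binding to eIF4E. The associated publication concerns structures of eIF4E–eIF4G complexes, so this swap chimera was presumably made to produce soluble peptide for studying how individual elements contribute to eIF4E recognition, although the record states only bacterial expression as the purpose. The depositor sequence may be theoretical.
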