Addgene plasmid #148514: pnEA-NpM-DmThor_50-63-DmeIF4Ga_631-638-DmThor_72-83-GB1_AD
Purpose: Bacterial Expression of DmThor_50-63-DmeIF4Ga_631-638-DmThor_72-83
Depositing lab: Elisa Izaurralde. Depositing organization: Max Planck Institute for Developmental Biology. Publication: The Structures of eIF4E-eIF4G Complexes Reveal an Extended Interface to Regulate Translation Initiation. Gruner S, Peter D, Weber R, Wohlbold L, Chung MY, Weichenrieder O, Valkov E, Igreja C, Izaurralde E. Mol Cell. 2016 Nov 3;64(3):467-479. doi: 10.1016/j.molcel.2016.09.020. Epub 2016 Oct 20. PubMed 27773676.
Backbone
  Vector backbone: Unknown
  Vector type: Bacterial Expression
Growth in bacteria
  Bacterial resistance: Ampicillin, 100 μg/mL
  Growth temperature: 37°C
  Growth strain: DH5alpha
  Copy number: Low Copy
Gene/Insert
  Gene/Insert name: DmThor_50-63-DmeIF4Ga_631-638-DmThor_72-83
  Species: D. melanogaster (fly)
  Entrez Gene: Thor (a.k.a. Dmel_CG8846, 153432_at, 43-BP, 4E-BP, 4E-BP1, 4EBP, 4e-BP, 4e-bp, 4eBP, 4ebp, BcDNA.HL08053, BcDNA:HL08053, CG8846, CT8705, Dm 4E-BP, Dmel\CG8846, Phas1, Thor/EIF4EBP, anon-WO0172774.158, d4E-BP, d4E-BP1, d4EBP, d4e-bp, d4eBP, dthor, eIF4E-BP, l(2)06270, l(2)k07736, l(2)k13517, pp20, thor)
  Cloning method: Unknown
Terms and licenses: Academic/Nonprofit Terms; Industry Terms: Not Available to Industry
Depositor comments: DmThor sequence given by NCBI: NM_057947.4.; DmeIF4Ga ORF extracted from NCBI: NM_079901.3. Plasmids from this collection were made available to the research community and donated after the lab closed. Please note that the sequence provided by the depositing laboratory may be theoretical/predicted or based on Sanger sequencing results. There may be discrepancies between sequencing results obtained by Addgene and the depositor sequence. If an Addgene verified sequence is not available, please contact before placing your order to request that our lab fully sequence the plasmid.
How to cite: pnEA-NpM-DmThor_50-63-DmeIF4Ga_631-638-DmThor_72-83-GB1_AD was a gift from Elisa Izaurralde (Addgene plasmid # 148514 ; http://n2t.net/addgene:148514 ; RRID:Addgene_148514)
